Addgene plasmid #221156: CUP1-∆ssCPY*-mNeonGreen
Purpose: Fluorescent reporter for cytoplasmic aggregates
Depositing lab: Mark Leake. Depositing organization: University of York.
Backbone
  Vector backbone: pRS316
  Backbone size w/o insert (bp): 4806
  Total vector size (bp): 7773
  Vector type: Yeast Expression
  Selectable markers: URA3
Growth in bacteria
  Bacterial resistance: Ampicillin, 100 μg/mL
  Growth temperature: 37°C
  Growth strain: DH5alpha
  Copy number: High Copy
Gene/Insert
  Gene/Insert name: Carboxypeptidase Y (alt name: ∆ssCPY*)
  Species: S. cerevisiae (budding yeast)
  Insert size (bp): 1536
  Mutation: Deletion signal peptide, G255A mutation
  Entrez Gene: PRC1 (a.k.a. YMR297W, CPY1, LBC1)
  Tag / fusion protein: mNeonGreen
  Cloning method: Gibson Cloning
  Sequencing primers: 5′ tgtatcaattgcattataatatcttcttgt; 3′ aactaattacatgatatcgacaaaggaaaa
Terms and licenses: Academic/Nonprofit Terms; Industry Terms: Not Available to Industry
How to cite: CUP1-∆ssCPY*-mNeonGreen was a gift from Mark Leake (Addgene plasmid # 221156 ; http://n2t.net/addgene:221156 ; RRID:Addgene_221156)
