[The description below was written by a language model from this plasmid's Addgene catalogue record and pLannotate feature annotations shown in this document.]
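Description:
CUP1-∆ssCPY*-mNeonGreen is a yeast expression plasmid built on the pRS316 shuttle backbone, designed as a fluorescent reporter for cytoplasmic protein aggregates in Saccharomyces cerevisiae. In yeast it is maintained through a CEN6/ARS element, which gives stable, centromere-controlled low-copy inheritance. It is selected by the URA3 auxotrophic marker, which complements uracil auxotrophy and can be counterselected with 5-FOA. In E. coli it replicates from a high-copy ColE1/pUC-type origin under ampicillin selection (AmpR). The backbone also retains pBluescript-derived remnants: an f1 origin, a lacZα fragment with lac promoter/operator elements, and flanking T7 and T3 promoters.

The expression cassette, assembled by Gibson cloning, places the copper-inducible CUP1 metallothionein promoter upstream of a modified PRC1 (carboxypeptidase Y) coding sequence. This is followed directly by mNeonGreen, a bright monomeric yellow-green fluorescent protein, and then by the CYC1 terminator. In the sequenced record the PRC1 reading frame spans the numbering origin of the circular map. According to the record, the CPY insert lacks its signal peptide (∆ss) and carries a G255A substitution (CPY*). Removing the signal sequence keeps the protein out of the secretory pathway, so it remains in the cytoplasm. The CPY* mutation is generally known as a misfolding allele of the enzyme. Together these changes yield a cytosolic misfolded protein whose location can be followed by the mNeonGreen fusion. Copper addition allows tunable induction, so aggregate formation, localisation and clearance can be followed in living yeast by fluorescence microscopy, as in studies of protein quality control.
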