Features (pLannotate 1.2.2; 23 found; start..end, strand, type, name):
    661..1370    +  CDS            mNeonGreen (fragment): bright monomeric yellow-green fluorescent protein derived from LanYFP (Shaner et al., 2013)
   1405..1464    +  CDS            CYC1 (fragment): CYC1_YEAST - Experimental evidence at protein level: Swiss-Prot protein existence level 1. Electron carrier protein. The oxidized form of the cytochrome c heme group can accept an electron from the heme group of the cytochrome c1 subunit of ubiquinol-cytochrome c oxidoreductase. Cytochrome c then transfers this electron to the dinuclear copper A center (CU(A)) of the COX2 subunit of cytochrome oxidase, the final protein carrier in the mitochondrial electron-transport chain. Isoform 1 (CYC1) is the predominant cytochrome c during aerobic/normoxic growth. From Saccharomyces cerevisiae (strain AT
   1493..1675    +  terminator     CYC1 terminator (fragment): S. cerevisiae CYC1; transcription terminator for CYC1
   1693..1711    -  promoter       T3 promoter: promoter for bacteriophage T3 RNA polymerase
   1756..1772    -  protein_bind   lac operator: The lac repressor binds to the lac operator to inhibit transcription in E. coli. This inhibition can be relieved by adding lactose or isopropyl-β-D-thiogalactopyranoside (IPTG). lac repressor encoded by lacI
   1780..1810    -  promoter       lac promoter: promoter for the E. coli lac operon
   1825..1846    -  protein_bind   CAP binding site: CAP binding activates transcription in the presence of cAMP. E. coli catabolite activator protein
   1859..1951    -  CDS            lacI (fragment): lac repressor; lacI; The lac repressor binds to the lac operator to inhibit transcription in E. coli. This inhibition can be relieved by adding lactose or isopropyl-β-D-thiogalactopyranoside (IPTG).
   2134..2722    -  rep_origin     ori: high-copy-number ColE1/pMB1/pBR322/pUC origin of replication
   2893..3753    -  CDS            AmpR: β-lactamase; bla; confers resistance to ampicillin, carbenicillin, and related antibiotics
   3754..3858    -  promoter       AmpR promoter: bla
   3895..4398    +  misc_feature   CEN/ARS: S. cerevisiae CEN6 centromere fused to an autonomously replicating sequence
   4466..4501    +  CDS            rop (fragment): Rop protein, which maintains plasmids at low copy number; rop
   4603..4652    +  misc_feature   bom (fragment): basis of mobility region from pBR322
   4660..4875    +  promoter       URA3 promoter: S. cerevisiae URA3
   4876..5679    +  CDS            URA3: orotidine-5'-phosphate decarboxylase, required for uracil biosynthesis; S. cerevisiae URA3; yeast auxotrophic marker, counterselectable with 5-fluoroorotic acid (5-FOA)
   5758..5809    +  misc_feature   bom (fragment): basis of mobility region from pBR322
   5837..6265    -  rep_origin     f1 ori (sequence partly withheld): f1 bacteriophage origin of replication; arrow indicates direction of (+) strand synthesis
   6269..6426    -  CDS            lacZα (fragment): LacZα fragment of β-galactosidase; lacZ fragment
   6429..6447    +  promoter       T7 promoter: promoter for bacteriophage T7 RNA polymerase
   6456..6479    +  misc_feature   MCS (fragment): pBluescript multiple cloning site
   6611..6845    +  promoter       CUP1 promoter: S. cerevisiae CUP1; inducible metallothionein promoter, regulated by Cu2+
   6886..654     +  CDS            PRC1 (across the origin): CBPY_YEAST - Experimental evidence at protein level: Swiss-Prot protein existence level 1. Involved in degradation of small peptides. Digests preferentially peptides containing an aliphatic or hydrophobic residue in P1' position, as well as methionine, leucine or phenylalanine in P1 position of ester substrate. From Saccharomyces cerevisiae (strain ATCC 204508 / S288c) (Baker's yeast).
>Addgene plasmid #221156 | CUP1-∆ssCPY*-mNeonGreen | addgene full sequence | sequence record 450957 | Addgene NGS Result
TCGGAGGAATGCTCTGCTATGGAAGACTCTTTGGAACGTTGTTTGGGCTTGATCGAGTCGTGCTATGACT
CGCAATCCGTCTGGTCCTGTGTTCCAGCTACCATTTATTGTAATAACGCCCAATTGGCTCCTTACCAACG
TACCGGCAGAAACGTTTACGATATCAGGAAGGATTGTGAAGGTGGCAATTTGTGCTACCCAACGTTACAA
GATATCGACGACTACTTAAACCAGGACTACGTCAAAGAAGCTGTCGGTGCGGAGGTTGACCACTACGAAT
CCTGTAACTTCGATATCAACAGAAATTTCCTGTTTGCGGGTGATTGGATGAAGCCTTACCACACCGCCGT
AACAGATCTTTTGAATCAAGACCTACCCATTCTGGTATATGCAGGCGATAAAGATTTCATCTGTAACTGG
TTGGGTAATAAGGCGTGGACGGATGTCTTGCCATGGAAGTACGACGAAGAATTTGCAAGCCAAAAAGTAC
GTAACTGGACTGCTTCTATCACCGACGAGGTCGCTGGTGAAGTCAAATCCTACAAGCACTTCACCTATTT
GAGAGTCTTCAATGGTGGCCACATGGTTCCATTTGACGTCCCTGAAAACGCCTTAAGTATGGTTAACGAA
TGGATCCACGGTGGTTTCTCCTTACTCGAGATGGTGAGCAAGGGCGAGGAGGATAACATGGCCTCTCTCC
CAGCGACACATGAGTTATACATCTTTGGCTCCATCAACGGTGTGGACTTTGACATGGTGGGTCAGGGCAC
CGGCAATCCAAATGATGGTTATGAGGAGTTAAACCTGAAGTCCACCAAGGGTGACCTCCAGTTCTCCCCC
TGGATTCTGGTCCCTCATATCGGGTATGGCTTCCATCAGTACCTGCCCTACCCTGACGGGATGTCGCCTT
TCCAGGCCGCCATGGTAGATGGCTCCGGCTACCAAGTCCATCGCACAATGCAGTTTGAAGATGGTGCCTC
CCTTACTGTTAACTACCGCTACACCTACGAGGGAAGCCACATCAAAGGAGAGGCCCAGGTGAAGGGGACT
GGTTTCCCTGCTGACGGTCCTGTGATGACCAACTCGCTGACCGCTGCGGACTGGTGCAGGTCGAAGAAGA
CTTACCCCAACGACAAAACCATCATCAGTACCTTTAAGTGGAGTTACACCACTGGAAATGGCAAGCGCTA
CCGGAGCACTGCGCGGACCACCTACACCTTTGCCAAGCCAATGGCGGCTAACTATCTGAAGAACCAGCCG
ATGTACGTGTTCCGTAAGACGGAGCTCAAGCACTCCAAGACCGAGCTCAACTTCAAGGAGTGGCAAAAGG
CCTTTACCGATGTGATGGGCATGGACGAGCTGTACAAGTAGAAGCTTTGCCATAGAATATCTGGATCCGG
TACCGGGTTGAAGAAGGAAAAAGACAGAAACGACTTAATTACCTACTTGAAAAAAGCCTGTGAGTAAACA
GGCCCCTTTTCCTTTGTCGATATCATGTAATTAGTTATGTCACGCTTACATTCACGCCCTCCCCCCACAT
CCGCTCTAACCGAAAAGGAAGGAGTTAGACAACCTGAAGTCTAGGTCCCTATTTATTTTTTTATAGTTAT
GTTAGTATTAAGAACGTTATTTATATTTCAAATTTTTCTTTTTTTTCTGTACAAACGCGTGTACGGTACC
CAGCTTTTGTTCCCTTTAGTGAGGGTTAATTCCGAGCTTGGCGTAATCATGGTCATAGCTGTTTCCTGTG
TGAAATTGTTATCCGCTCACAATTCCACACAACATACGAGCCGGAAGCATAAAGTGTAAAGCCTGGGGTG
CCTAATGAGTGAGCTAACTCACATTAATTGCGTTGCGCTCACTGCCCGCTTTCCAGTCGGGAAACCTGTC
GTGCCAGCTGCATTAATGAATCGGCCAACGCGCGGGGAGAGGCGGTTTGCGTATTGGGCGCTCTTCCGCT
TCCTCGCTCACTGACTCGCTGCGCTCGGTCGTTCGGCTGCGGCGAGCGGTATCAGCTCACTCAAAGGCGG
TAATACGGTTATCCACAGAATCAGGGGATAACGCAGGAAAGAACATGTGAGCAAAAGGCCAGCAAAAGGC
CAGGAACCGTAAAAAGGCCGCGTTGCTGGCGTTTTTCCATAGGCTCCGCCCCCCTGACGAGCATCACAAA
AATCGACGCTCAAGTCAGAGGTGGCGAAACCCGACAGGACTATAAAGATACCAGGCGTTTCCCCCTGGAA
GCTCCCTCGTGCGCTCTCCTGTTCCGACCCTGCCGCTTACCGGATACCTGTCCGCCTTTCTCCCTTCGGG
AAGCGTGGCGCTTTCTCATAGCTCACGCTGTAGGTATCTCAGTTCGGTGTAGGTCGTTCGCTCCAAGCTG
GGCTGTGTGCACGAACCCCCCGTTCAGCCCGACCGCTGCGCCTTATCCGGTAACTATCGTCTTGAGTCCA
ACCCGGTAAGACACGACTTATCGCCACTGGCAGCAGCCACTGGTAACAGGATTAGCAGAGCGAGGTATGT
AGGCGGTGCTACAGAGTTCTTGAAGTGGTGGCCTAACTACGGCTACACTAGAAGAACAGTATTTGGTATC
TGCGCTCTGCTGAAGCCAGTTACCTTCGGAAAAAGAGTTGGTAGCTCTTGATCCGGCAAACAAACCACCG
CTGGTAGCGGTGGTTTTTTTGTTTGCAAGCAGCAGATTACGCGCAGAAAAAAAGGATCTCAAGAAGATCC
TTTGATCTTTTCTACGGGGTCTGACGCTCAGTGGAACGAAAACTCACGTTAAGGGATTTTGGTCATGAGA
TTATCAAAAAGGATCTTCACCTAGATCCTTTTAAATTAAAAATGAAGTTTTAAATCAATCTAAAGTATAT
ATGAGTAAACTTGGTCTGACAGTTACCAATGCTTAATCAGTGAGGCACCTATCTCAGCGATCTGTCTATT
TCGTTCATCCATAGTTGCCTGACTCCCCGTCGTGTAGATAACTACGATACGGGAGGGCTTACCATCTGGC
CCCAGTGCTGCAATGATACCGCGAGACCCACGCTCACCGGCTCCAGATTTATCAGCAATAAACCAGCCAG
CCGGAAGGGCCGAGCGCAGAAGTGGTCCTGCAACTTTATCCGCCTCCATCCAGTCTATTAATTGTTGCCG
GGAAGCTAGAGTAAGTAGTTCGCCAGTTAATAGTTTGCGCAACGTTGTTGCCATTGCTACAGGCATCGTG
GTGTCACGCTCGTCGTTTGGTATGGCTTCATTCAGCTCCGGTTCCCAACGATCAAGGCGAGTTACATGAT
CCCCCATGTTGTGCAAAAAAGCGGTTAGCTCCTTCGGTCCTCCGATCGTTGTCAGAAGTAAGTTGGCCGC
AGTGTTATCACTCATGGTTATGGCAGCACTGCATAATTCTCTTACTGTCATGCCATCCGTAAGATGCTTT
TCTGTGACTGGTGAGTACTCAACCAAGTCATTCTGAGAATAGTGTATGCGGCGACCGAGTTGCTCTTGCC
CGGCGTCAATACGGGATAATACCGCGCCACATAGCAGAACTTTAAAAGTGCTCATCATTGGAAAACGTTC
TTCGGGGCGAAAACTCTCAAGGATCTTACCGCTGTTGAGATCCAGTTCGATGTAACCCACTCGTGCACCC
AACTGATCTTCAGCATCTTTTACTTTCACCAGCGTTTCTGGGTGAGCAAAAACAGGAAGGCAAAATGCCG
CAAAAAAGGGAATAAGGGCGACACGGAAATGTTGAATACTCATACTCTTCCTTTTTCAATATTATTGAAG
CATTTATCAGGGTTATTGTCTCATGAGCGGATACATATTTGAATGTATTTAGAAAAATAAACAAATAGGG
GTTCCGCGCACATTTCCCCGAAAAGTGCCACCTGGGTCCTTTTCATCACGTGCTATAAAAATAATTATAA
TTTAAATTTTTTAATATAAATATATAAATTAAAAATAGAAAGTAAAAAAAGAAATTAAAGAAAAAATAGT
TTTTGTTTTCCGAAGATGTAAAAGACTCTAGGGGGATCGCCAACAAATACTACCTTTTATCTTGCTCTTC
CTGCTCTCAGGTATTAATGCCGAATTGTTTCATCTTGTCTGTGTAGAAGACCACACACGAAAATCCTGTG
ATTTTACATTTTACTTATCGTTAATCGAATGTATATCTATTTAATCTGCTTTTCTTGTCTAATAAATATA
TATGTAAAGTACGCTTTTTGTTGAAATTTTTTAAACCTTTGTTTATTTTTTTTTCTTCATTCCGTAACTC
TTCTACCTTCTTTATTTACTTTCTAAAATCCAAATACAAAACATAAAAATAAATAAACACAGAGTAAATT
CCCAAATTATTCCATCATTAAAAGATACGAGGCGCGTGTAAGTTACAGGCAAGCGATCCGTCTAAGAAAC
CATTATTATCATGACATTAACCTATAAAAATAGGCGTATCACGAGGCCCTTTCGTCTCGCGCGTTTCGGT
GATGACGGTGAAAACCTCTGACACATGCAGCTCCCGGAGACGGTCACAGCTTGTCTGTAAGCGGATGCCG
GGAGCAGACAAGCCCGTCAGGGCGCGTCAGCGGGTGTTGGCGGGTGTCGGGGCTGGCTTAACTATGCGGC
ATCAGAGCAGATTGTACTGAGAGTGCACCATACCACCTTTTCAATTCATCATTTTTTTTTTATTCTTTTT
TTTGATTTCGGTTTCCTTGAAATTTTTTTGATTCGGTAATCTCCGAACAGAAGGAAGAACGAAGGAAGGA
GCACAGACTTAGATTGGTATATATACGCATATGTAGTGTTGAAGAAACATGAAATTGCCCAGTATTCTTA
ACCCAACTGCACAGAACAAAAACCTGCAGGAAACGAAGATAAATCATGTCGAAAGCTACATATAAGGAAC
GTGCTGCTACTCATCCTAGTCCTGTTGCTGCCAAGCTATTTAATATCATGCACGAAAAGCAAACAAACTT
GTGTGCTTCATTGGATGTTCGTACCACCAAGGAATTACTGGAGTTAGTTGAAGCATTAGGTCCCAAAATT
TGTTTACTAAAAACACATGTGGATATCTTGACTGATTTTTCCATGGAGGGCACAGTTAAGCCGCTAAAGG
CATTATCCGCCAAGTACAATTTTTTACTCTTCGAAGACAGAAAATTTGCTGACATTGGTAATACAGTCAA
ATTGCAGTACTCTGCGGGTGTATACAGAATAGCAGAATGGGCAGACATTACGAATGCACACGGTGTGGTG
GGCCCAGGTATTGTTAGCGGTTTGAAGCAGGCGGCAGAAGAAGTAACAAAGGAACCTAGAGGCCTTTTGA
TGTTAGCAGAATTGTCATGCAAGGGCTCCCTATCTACTGGAGAATATACTAAGGGTACTGTTGACATTGC
GAAGAGCGACAAAGATTTTGTTATCGGCTTTATTGCTCAAAGAGACATGGGTGGAAGAGATGAAGGTTAC
GATTGGTTGATTATGACACCCGGTGTGGGTTTAGATGACAAGGGAGACGCATTGGGTCAACAGTATAGAA
CCGTGGATGATGTGGTCTCTACAGGATCTGACATTATTATTGTTGGAAGAGGACTATTTGCAAAGGGAAG
GGATGCTAAGGTAGAGGGTGAACGTTACAGAAAAGCAGGCTGGGAAGCATATTTGAGAAGATGCGGCCAG
CAAAACTAAAAAACTGTATTATAAGTAAATGCATGTATACTAAACTCACAAATTAGAGCTTCAATTTAAT
TATATCAGTTATTACCCTATGCGGTGTGAAATACCGCACAGATGCGTAAGGAGAAAATACCGCATCAGGA
AATTGTAAGCGTTAATATTTTGTTAAAATTCGCGTTAAATTTTTGTTAAATCAGCTCATTTTTTAACCAA
TAGGCCGAAATCGGCAAAATCCCTTATAAATCAAAAGAATAGACCGAGATAGGGT
[37 nt withheld, positions 5936-5972]
AAAGAACGTGGACTCCAACGTCAAAGG
[49 nt withheld, positions 6000-6048]
T
[91 nt withheld, positions 6050-6140]
G
[124 nt withheld, positions 6142-6265]
CCATTCGCCATTCAGGCTGCGCAACTGTTGGGAAGGGCGATCGGTGCGGGCCTCTTCGCTATTACGCCAG
CTGGCGAAAGGGGGATGTGCTGCAAGGCGATTAAGTTGGGTAACGCCAGGGTTTTCCCAGTCACGACGTT
GTAAAACGACGGCCAGTGAATTGTAATACGACTCACTATAGGGCGAATTGGAGCTCCACCGCGGTGGCGG
CCGCATGTTCATGTATGTATCTGTATTTAAAACACTTTTGTATTATTTTTCCTCATATATGTGTATAGGT
TTATACGGATGATTTAATTATTACTTCACCACCCTTTATTTCAGGCTGATATCTTAGCCTTGTTACTAGT
TAGAAAAAGACATTTTTGCTGTCAGTCACTGTCAAGAGATTCTTTTGCTGGCATTTCTTCTAGAAGCAAA
AAGAGCGATGCGTCTTTTCCGCTGAACCGTTCCAGCAAAAAAGACTACCAACGCAATATGGATTGTCAGA
ATCATATAAAAGAGAAGCAAATAACTCCTTGTCTTGTGTCAATTGCATTATAATATCTTCTTGTTAGTGC
AATATCATATAGAAGTCATCGAAATAGATATTAAGAAAAACAAACTGTAACGAATTCATGATCTCATTGC
AAAGACCGTTGGGTCTAGATAAGGACGTTTTGCTGCAAGCTGCGGAAAAATTTGGTTTGGACCTCGACCT
GGATCATCTCTTGAAGGAGTTGGACTCCAATGTATTGGACGCTTGGGCCCAAATAGAGCATTTGTACCCA
AACCAGGTTATGAGCCTTGAAACTTCCACTAAGCCAAAATTCCCTGAAGCAATCAAAACGAAGAAAGACT
GGGACTTTGTGGTCAAGAATGACGCAATTGAAAACTATCAGCTTCGTGTCAACAAGATTAAGGACCCTAA
AATCCTGGGCATTGACCCAAATGTCACACAGTACACGGGTTACTTGGATGTGGAAGACGAGGACAAGCAT
TTCTTCTTTTGGACTTTTGAAAGTAGAAACGATCCTGCAAAGGATCCGGTCATCCTTTGGTTGAACGGGG
GTCCAGGTTGTTCTTCACTAACCGGGCTGTTCTTTGAATTAGGACCCTCATCCATTGGACCTGATTTGAA
ACCCATCGGGAACCCTTACTCTTGGAACAGCAATGCCACCGTGATCTTCCTTGACCAGCCTGTCAACGTT
GGGTTCTCGTATTCCGGGTCCTCAGGTGTTTCCAACACTGTCGCCGCTGGTAAGGATGTCTATAACTTCT
TGGAGTTGTTCTTCGATCAGTTCCCTGAATACGTCAACAAGGGCCAAGATTTCCACATCGCTAGGGAATC
CTACGCCGGCCATTACATCCCTGTTTTTGCCTCTGAAATTTTGTCTCACAAGGACAGAAACTTCAACTTA
ACCTCCGTCTTGATCGGAAATGGCCTCACTGACCCATTGACTCAGTATAACTATTACGAACCAATGGCCT
GTGGTGAAGGTGGCGAACCATCTGTTTTGCCC
